Addgene plasmid #119649: pC0.283
Purpose: Level 0 Part. Insertion site
Depositing lab: Alistair McCormick. Depositing organization: University of Edinburgh. Publication: CyanoGate: A Modular Cloning Suite for Engineering Cyanobacteria Based on the Plant MoClo Syntax. Vasudevan R, Gale GAR, Schiavon AA, Puzorjov A, Malin J, Gillespie MD, Vavitsas K, Zulkower V, Wang B, Howe CJ, Lea-Smith DJ, McCormick AJ. Plant Physiol. 2019 May;180(1):39-55. doi: 10.1104/pp.18.01401. Epub 2019 Feb 28. PubMed 30819783.
Backbone
  Vector backbone: pICH41276
  Backbone size w/o insert (bp): 2247
  Vector type: Synthetic Biology
Growth in bacteria
  Bacterial resistance: Spectinomycin, 50 μg/mL
  Growth temperature: 37°C
  Growth strain: DH5alpha
  Copy number: High Copy
Gene/Insert
  Gene/Insert name: 7002 NS1 UP Flank
  Insert size (bp): 615
  Cloning method: Restriction Enzyme; 5′ cloning site BpiI (destroyed during cloning); 3′ cloning site BpiI (destroyed during cloning)
  Sequencing primers: 5′ ttgagtgagctgataccgct; 3′ GTCTCATGAGCGGATACATATTTGAATG
Terms and licenses: Academic/Nonprofit Terms; Industry Terms: Not Available to Industry
Depositor comments: Synechoccoccus sp. PCC 7002, downstream sequence for A0932933. Please visit https://www.biorxiv.org/content/10.1101/426700v1 for bioRxiv preprint.
How to cite: pC0.283 was a gift from Alistair McCormick (Addgene plasmid # 119649 ; http://n2t.net/addgene:119649 ; RRID:Addgene_119649)
