[The description below was written by a language model from this plasmid's Addgene catalogue record and pLannotate feature annotations shown in this document.]
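Description:
pC0.283 is a Level 0 part plasmid from the CyanoGate modular cloning suite, which extends the plant MoClo Golden Gate syntax to cyanobacterial engineering. It is built on the pICH41276 acceptor backbone (about 2.2 kb) and is propagated in E. coli as a high-copy plasmid from a ColE1/pUC-type origin. Selection is with spectinomycin through the aadA aminoglycoside adenylyltransferase gene. The feature table places aadA downstream of a bla-type promoter. Short integrase and gentamicin acetyltransferase fragments sit alongside it; these are probably remnants of the integron context from which the resistance cassette was derived, and neither is expected to be functional. A small lacI fragment is likewise a backbone remnant.

The payload is a 615 bp insert named "7002 NS1 UP Flank", a genomic homology arm from Synechococcus sp. PCC 7002 for the neutral site 1 insertion locus. It was cloned with the Type IIS enzyme BpiI, whose sites were destroyed during assembly, as is standard when domesticating a MoClo Level 0 part. The insert name calls this the upstream flank, whereas the depositor comment describes it as downstream sequence for a locus; the record does not resolve this. The annotation tool labels most of the insert region as a fragment of Arabidopsis FAD3, an omega-3 fatty acid desaturase. This is most likely a homology hit to a cyanobacterial desaturase-like sequence within the flank, not actual plant DNA.

The part carries no promoter, reporter or expression cassette of its own. It is meant to be combined in higher-level Golden Gate assemblies with a matching flank on the other side and intervening cargo, giving constructs that integrate by homologous recombination into the PCC 7002 chromosome.
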