Features (pLannotate 1.2.2; 7 found; start..end, strand, type, name):
    122..226     +  promoter       AmpR promoter: bla
    217..297     -  CDS            int (fragment): INT2_ECOLX - Protein inferred from homology: Swiss-Prot protein existence level 3. Putative integrase believed to be involved in the insertion of antibiotic resistance genes into plasmids and transposons. From Escherichia coli.
    385..441     +  CDS            GmR (fragment): gentamycin acetyltransferase; aacC1; confers resistance to gentamycin
    448..1236    +  CDS            aadA: S3AD_ECOLX - Experimental evidence at protein level: Swiss-Prot protein existence level 1. Mediates bacterial resistance to the antibiotics streptomycin and spectinomycin. From Escherichia coli.
   1410..1998    +  rep_origin     ori: high-copy-number ColE1/pMB1/pBR322/pUC origin of replication
   2181..2230    +  CDS            lacI (fragment): lac repressor; lacI; The lac repressor binds to the lac operator to inhibit transcription in E. coli. This inhibition can be relieved by adding lactose or isopropyl-β-D-thiogalactopyranoside (IPTG).
   2368..3       -  CDS            FAD3 (fragment) (across the origin): FAD3E_ARATH - Experimental evidence at protein level: Swiss-Prot protein existence level 1. Microsomal (ER) omega-3 fatty acid desaturase introduces the third double bond in the biosynthesis of 18:3 fatty acids, important constituents of plant membranes. It is thought to use cytochrome b5 as an electron donor and to act on fatty acids esterified to phosphatidylcholine and, possibly, other phospholipids. From Arabidopsis thaliana (Mouse-ear cress).
>Addgene plasmid #119649 | pC0.283 | addgene full sequence | sequence record 247294 | Addgene NGS Result
TGAGACCACGAAGTGGCTCTTCAGTGGACGAAAGGGCCTCGTGATACGCCTATTTTTATAGGTTAATGTC
ATGATAATAATGGTTTCTTAGACGTCAGGTGGCACTTTTCGGGGAAATGTGCGCGGAACCCCTATTTGTT
TATTTTTCTAAATACATTCAAATATGTATCCGCTCATGAGACAATAACCCTGATAAATGCTTCAATAATA
TTGAAAAAGGAAGAGTATGCGCTCACGCAACTGGTCCAGAACCTTGACCGAACGCAGCGGTGGTAACGGC
GCAGTGGCGGTTTTCATGGCTTGTTATGACTGTTTTTTTTTGGGGTACAGTCTATGCCTCGGGCATCCAA
GCAGCAAGCGCGTTACGCCGTGGGTCGATGTTTGATGTTATGGAGCAGCAACGATGTTACGCAGCAGGGC
AGTCGCCCTAAAACAAAGTTAAACATCATGAGGGAAGCGGTGATCGCCGAAGTATCGACTCAACTATCAG
AGGTAGTTGGCGTCATCGAGCGCCATCTCGAACCGACGTTGCTGGCCGTACATTTGTACGGCTCCGCAGT
GGATGGCGGCCTGAAGCCACACAGCGATATTGATTTGCTGGTTACGGTGACCGTAAGGCTTGATGAAACA
ACGCGGCGAGCTTTGATCAACGACCTTTTGGAAACTTCGGCTTCCCCTGGAGAGAGCGAGATTCTCCGCG
CTGTAGAAGTCACCATTGTTGTGCACGACGACATCATTCCGTGGCGTTATCCAGCTAAGCGCGAACTGCA
ATTTGGAGAATGGCAGCGCAATGACATTCTTGCAGGTATCTTCGAGCCAGCCACGATCGACATTGATCTG
GCTATCTTGCTGACAAAAGCAAGAGAACATAGCGTTGCCTTGGTAGGTCCAGCGGCGGAGGAACTCTTTG
ATCCGGTTCCTGAACAGGATCTATTTGAGGCGCTAAATGAAACCTTAACGCTATGGAACTCGCCGCCCGA
CTGGGCTGGCGATGAGCGAAATGTAGTGCTTACGTTGTCCCGCATTTGGTACAGCGCAGTAACCGGCAAA
ATCGCGCCGAAGGATGTCGCTGCCGACTGGGCAATGGAGCGCCTGCCGGCCCAGTATCAGCCCGTCATAC
TTGAAGCTAGACAGGCTTATCTTGGACAAGAAGAAGATCGCTTGGCCTCGCGCGCAGATCAGTTGGAAGA
ATTTGTCCATTACGTAAAAGGCGAGATCACCAAGGTAGTCGGCAAATAACTGTCAGACCAAGTTTACTCA
TATATACTTTAGATTGATTTAAAACTTCATTTTTAATTTAAAAGGATCTAGGTGAAGATCCTTTTTGATA
ATCTCATGACCAAAATCCCTTAACGTGAGTTTTCGTTCCACTGAGCGTCAGACCCCGTAGAAAAGATCAA
AGGATCTTCTTGAGATCCTTTTTTTCTGCGCGTAATCTGCTGCTTGCAAACAAAAAAACCACCGCTACCA
GCGGTGGTTTGTTTGCCGGATCAAGAGCTACCAACTCTTTTTCCGAAGGTAACTGGCTTCAGCAGAGCGC
AGATACCAAATACTGTTCTTCTAGTGTAGCCGTAGTTAGGCCACCACTTCAAGAACTCTGTAGCACCGCC
TACATACCTCGCTCTGCTAATCCTGTTACCAGTGGCTGCTGCCAGTGGCGATAAGTCGTGTCTTACCGGG
TTGGACTCAAGACGATAGTTACCGGATAAGGCGCAGCGGTCGGGCTGAACGGGGGGTTCGTGCACACAGC
CCAGCTTGGAGCGAACGACCTACACCGAACTGAGATACCTACAGCGTGAGCTATGAGAAAGCGCCACGCT
TCCCGAAGGGAGAAAGGCGGACAGGTATCCGGTAAGCGGCAGGGTCGGAACAGGAGAGCGCACGAGGGAG
CTTCCAGGGGGAAACGCCTGGTATCTTTATAGTCCTGTCGGGTTTCGCCACCTCTGACTTGAGCGTCGAT
TTTTGTGATGCTCGTCAGGGGGGCGGAGCCTATGGAAAAACGCCAGCAACGCGGCCTTTTTACGGTTCCT
GGCCTTTTGCTGGCCTTTTGCTCACATGTTCTTTCCTGCGTTATCCCCTGATTCTGTGGATAACCGTATT
ACCGCCTTTGAGTGAGCTGATACCGCTCGCCGCAGCCGAACGACCGAGCGCAGCGAGTCAGTGAGCGAGG
AAGCGGAAGAGCGCCCAATACGCAAACCGCCTCTCCCCGCGCGTTGGCCGATTCATTAATCACTCTGTGG
TCTCAGGAGGATCATAGGCGATCTCTCTAAAAATCATCATCACCAACCAAAGAAAAACCCCAATTCTCCG
AGGAAAATTAGGGTTTACAGCGCTATCTAGTCACGCTTTTGGAGCTTATTTTTTCGGCTGGTAATACAAG
TGAGAACCCTGATCGGCGATGTAGTGACAAGCCTTTTGGGATCTAAAGAAACTCCGCCAAATGGGAGCAT
GGCTCACACGGTAATAATCACCGAGGAGGGGCTTAATCGCTTCGGTGGCATCCTTGAGATGGTAGTGGGG
AATAGTATGGAAAATGTGGTGGGCGACATGGGTGCCAATATTATGGTGAATTTCGTTGAAAATGCCATAA
TCCCGGTCAATGGTAGAGAGGGCGCCCTTGAGGTAATACCAGTCATCCCCCCGATACCAAGGAATATCCG
CTTCCGTATGGTGCAGATAGGTGACTAAATCAAGCCAAATAACAAAGATAACGTAGGGTACAAAGTAGAA
TTTCACAAAAGCCAGGAGGCCAAACTGTACCGTAAACCAACCGAGGAAACCAACCATGGCGATAATCGCG
GCGGTGCTGAGGATGATATCGTTTCGCTCAGCAGGCTTAAACAGGGGACTTTTCGGCGAAAAGTAATG
