>Addgene plasmid #119649 | pC0.283 | depositor partial sequence | sequence record 226192 | 7002 NS1 UP Flank
GATCATAGGCGATCTCTCTAAAAATCATCATCACCAACCAAAGAAAAACCCCAATTCTCCGAGGAAAATT
AGGGTTTACAGCGCTATCTAGTCACGCTTTTGGAGCTTATTTTTTCGGCTGGTAATACAAGTGAGAACCC
TGATCGGCGATGTAGTGACAAGCCTTTTGGGATCTAAAGAAACTCCGCCAAATGGGAGCATGGCTCACAC
GGTAATAATCACCGAGGAGGGGCTTAATCGCTTCGGTGGCATCCTTGAGATGGTAGTGGGGAATAGTATG
GAAAATGTGGTGGGCGACATGGGTGCCAATATTATGGTGAATTTCGTTGAAAATGCCATAATCCCGGTCA
ATGGTAGAGAGGGCGCCCTTGAGGTAATACCAGTCATCCCCCCGATACCAAGGAATATCCGCTTCCGTAT
GGTGCAGATAGGTGACTAAATCAAGCCAAATAACAAAGATAACGTAGGGTACAAAGTAGAATTTCACAAA
AGCCAGGAGGCCAAACTGTACCGTAAACCAACCGAGGAAACCAACCATGGCGATAATCGCGGCGGTGCTG
AGGATGATATCGTTTCGCTCAGCAGGCTTAAACAGGGGACTTTTCGGCGAAAAGT
